>Addgene plasmid #127263 | Met133I, M1381I, M186I ELL2 | addgene full sequence | sequence record 254907 | Addgene NGS Result
GAGTGGAGGGCGGCCGATGAGGGCGGTTCTGAAGGGAACAAGACCAATGAGACGAGCCCGGGGCGGGGCG
CGGGGCCGGAGGGTGGGGCGGGTGGCGGCGGTGGCAGTCCGAGGTCTGGCTCCGCGCAGTATATGACAGT
ACGTCAGCAGCGGGATGGCCCTAGCAGTGGCGGCGGCTGCAGAAGCCCAAGCAGCCGCGGCCGCAGTGGA
GGCTAGAGCCGGAGCGGCGGCGGCGGCGGCACCCCGGGGAGTTTAAGATGGCGGCGGGGGGGACAGGGGG
CCTGCGGGAGGAGCAGCGCTATGGGCTGTCGTGCGGACGGCTGGGGCAGGACAACATCACCGTACTGCAT
GTGAAGCTCACCGAGACGGCGATCCGGGCGCTCGAGACTTACCAGAGCCACAAGAATTTAATTCCTTTTC
GACCTTCAATCCAGTTCCAAGGACTCCACGGGCTTGTCAAAATTCCCAAAAATGATCCCCTCAATGAAGT
TCATAACTTTAACTTTTATTTGTCAAATGTGGGCAAAGACAACCCTCAGGGCAGCTTTGACTGCATCCAG
CAAACATTCTCCAGCTCTGGAGCCTCCCAGCTCAATTGCCTGGGATTTATACAAGATAAAATTACAGTGT
GTGCAACAAACGACTCGTATCAGATCACACGAGAAAGAATCACCCAGGCAGAGGAGGAATCCCGCAACCG
AAGCACAAAAGTTATCAAACCCGGTGGACCATATGTAGGGAAAAGAGTGCAAATTCGGAAAGCACCTCAA
GCTGTTTCAGATACAGTTCCTGAGAGGAAAAGGTCAACCCCCATCAACCCTGCAAATACAATTCGAAAGA
CACATAGCAGCAGCACCATCTCTCAGAGGCCATACAGGGACAGGGTGATTCACTTACTGGCCCTGAAGGC
CTACAAGAAACCGGAGCTACTTGCTAGACTCCAGAAAGATGGTGTCAATCAAAAAGACAAGAACTCCCTG
GGAGCAATTCTGCAACAGGTAGCCAATCTGAATTCTAAGGACCTCTCATATACCTTAAAGGATTATGTTT
TTAAAGAGCTTCAAAGAGACTGGCCTGGATACAGTGAAATAGACAGACGGTCATTGGAGTCAGTGCTCTC
TAGAAAACTAAATCCGTCTCAGAATGCTACAGGCACCAGCCGTTCAGAATCTCCTGTATGTTCTAGTAGA
GATGCTGTATCTTCTCCTCAGAAACGGCTTTTGGATTCAGAGTTTATTGATCCTTTAATGAATAAAAAAG
CCCGAATATCTCACCTGACGAACAGAGTACCACCAACACTAAATGGTCATTTGAATCCCACCAGTGAAAA
ATCGGCTGCAGGCCTCCCACTGCCCCCTGCGGCTGCTGCCATCCCCACCCCTCCACCGCTGCCTTCAACC
TATCTGCCCATCTCACATCCTCCTCAGATTGTAAATTCTAACTCCAACTCCCCTAGCACTCCAGAAGGCC
GGGGGACTCAAGACCTACCTGTTGACAGTTTTAGTCAAAACGATAGTATCTATGAGGACCAGCAAGACAA
ATATACCTCTAGGACTTCTCTGGAAACCTTACCCCCTGGTTCCGTTCTACTAAAGTGTCCAAAGCCTATG
GAAGAAAACCATTCAATGTCTCACAAAAAGTCCAAAAAGAAGTCTAAAAAACATAAGGAAAAGGACCAAA
TAAAAAAGCACGACATTGAGACTATTGAGGAAAAGGAGGAAGATCTTAAGAGAGAAGAGGAAATTGCCAA
GCTAAATAACTCCAGTCCAAATTCCAGTGGAGGAGTTAAAGAGGATTGCACTGCCTCCATGGAACCTTCA
GCAATTGAACTCCCAGATTATTTGATAAAATATATCGCTATCGTCTCCTATGAGCAACGCCAGAATTATA
AGGATGACTTCAATGCAGAGTATGATGAGTACAGAGCTTTGCATGCCAGGATGGAGACTGTAGCTAGAAG
ATTTATCAAACTAGATGCACAAAGAAAGCGCCTTTCTCCAGGCTCAAAAGAGTATCAGAATGTTCATGAA
GAAGTCTTACAAGAATATCAGAAGATAAAGCAGTCTAGTCCCAATTACCATGAAGAAAAATACAGATGTG
AATATCTTCATAACAAGCTGGCTCACATCAAAAGGCTAATAGGTGAATTTGACCAACAGCAAGCAGAGTC
ATGGTCCTAGAACTCTGCTTGGACCAGAAGATGTGAATAAACTTAAGCTTGGAAAAAAAAAAAAAAAAAA
AAAAAAAAAAAAANCGCGTAACCCCCCATTGCAATGGTTGCCTTAAGGTGTTTGCTAGTTGTGTACATAG
TGTGGTTAATCATTAGCTACACTGCTTCCCACTTGATTAGAGCAATGGGAAGCATACTGTGGCCTACCAG
CATCTGGAAGTGTGTGCTCGATCTGTATGTGTGCAGAGGTGGTGTGGATGTGAGCGTGCATGAAGGAAAA
AAAGCTGCTACTCCTAGTAGGCCAAACGCTCAGGTTAAACAACTGACGAGTGTTACTGTAGGGTGTTTTT
TTGTTTTTTTGTTTTTTTTCTTCTATCAAATTGCTACTTTTGTTGTGGAAGACAAAAGCATTTCCATTTC
AACGAGTTTGTCAGCTTTATTAATGTTGGGCAAAAATTGATATGTCATGAAAATGAAACAGATCTATAGT
TTTGGGACAAAATTATAAAATGAAATGTGTAGGTAACCTATTTATATACTGCTATAAAGTATTTTTTGAA
GAGAGATATGCAAAGAAGCTATTACCTACATAAGAGGTATATTTAAAGATTTTTTTTTTTTTCATCCTGG
TGCCAGGAATATAAAAAAGAGTGGATATATTTAACCATAACATACTGTGATTCATCAAACAGCACAAACT
TTCATTTCATGGAGTTTATCTGTTGACATTGATTTAAACTGTCACTTGTTTTATCATGTGGGAACATAAG
TTATGTGGTCAAAAATATAAGGATTTTGAATTAATGTTGATTCAAGTTGTATTGTCTTTTCAAAGTGCTG
CCAGTTGAAAAGGGAAGCATTATGTTTACAAATCTGTTTTGAAATGTTTGCCAAAATTTTGGTAGTGTCT
TTAATAAAGATGTTTGTCTCCAGCATCCAGAAAAAAAAAAAAAAAACTCTCCAGCGCTGGATCCGGCCAT
AAGGGCCTGATCCTTCGAGGGGGGGCCCGGTACCAGCTTTTGTTCCCTTTAGTGAGGGTTAATTTCGAGC
TTGGCGTAATCATGGTCATAGCTGTTTCCTGTGTGAAATTGTTATCCGCTCACAATTCCACACAACATAC
GAGCCGGAAGCATAAAGTGTAAAGCCTGGGGTGCCTAATGAGTGAGCTAACTCACATTAATTGCGTTGCG
CTCACTGCCCGCTTTCCAGTCGGGAAACCTGTCGTGCCAGCTGCATTAATGAATCGGCCAACGCGCGGGG
AGAGGCGGTTTGCGTATTGGGCGCTCTTCCGCTTCCTCGCTCACTGACTCGCTGCGCTCGGTCGTTCGGC
TGCGGCGAGCGGTATCAGCTCACTCAAAGGCGGTAATACGGTTATCCACAGAATCAGGGGATAACGCAGG
AAAGAACATGTGAGCAAAAGGCCAGCAAAAGGCCAGGAACCGTAAAAAGGCCGCGTTGCTGGCGTTTTTC
CATAGGCTCCGCCCCCCTGACGAGCATCACAAAAATCGACGCTCAAGTCAGAGGTGGCGAAACCCGACAG
GACTATAAAGATACCAGGCGTTTCCCCCTGGAAGCTCCCTCGTGCGCTCTCCTGTTCCGACCCTGCCGCT
TACCGGATACCTGTCCGCCTTTCTCCCTTCGGGAAGCGTGGCGCTTTCTCATAGCTCACGCTGTAGGTAT
CTCAGTTCGGTGTAGGTCGTTCGCTCCAAGCTGGGCTGTGTGCACGAACCCCCCGTTCAGCCCGACCGCT
GCGCCTTATCCGGTAACTATCGTCTTGAGTCCAACCCGGTAAGACACGACTTATCGCCACTGGCAGCAGC
CACTGGTAACAGGATTAGCAGAGCGAGGTATGTAGGCGGTGCTACAGAGTTCTTGAAGTGGTGGCCTAAC
TACGGCTACACTAGAAGAACAGTATTTGGTATCTGCGCTCTGCTGAAGCCAGTTACCTTCGGAAAAAGAG
TTGGTAGCTCTTGATCCGGCAAACAAACCACCGCTGGTAGCGGTGGTTTTTTTGTTTGCAAGCAGCAGAT
TACGCGCAGAAAAAAAGGATCTCAAGAAGATCCTTTGATCTTTTCTACGGGGTCTGACGCTCAGTGGAAC
GAAAACTCACGTTAAGGGATTTTGGTCATGAGATTATCAAAAAGGATCTTCACCTAGATCCTTTTAAATT
AAAAATGAAGTTTTAAATCAATCTAAAGTATATATGAGTAAACTTGGTCTGACAGTTACCAATGCTTAAT
CAGTGAGGCACCTATCTCAGCGATCTGTCTATTTCGTTCATCCATAGTTGCCTGACTCCCCGTCGTGTAG
ATAACTACGATACGGGAGGGCTTACCATCTGGCCCCAGTGCTGCAATGATACCGCGAGACCCACGCTCAC
CGGCTCCAGATTTATCAGCAATAAACCAGCCAGCCGGAAGGGCCGAGCGCAGAAGTGGTCCTGCAACTTT
ATCCGCCTCCATCCAGTCTATTAATTGTTGCCGGGAAGCTAGAGTAAGTAGTTCGCCAGTTAATAGTTTG
CGCAACGTTGTTGCCATTGCTACAGGCATCGTGGTGTCACGCTCGTCGTTTGGTATGGCTTCATTCAGCT
CCGGTTCCCAACGATCAAGGCGAGTTACATGATCCCCCATGTTGTGCAAAAAAGCGGTTAGCTCCTTCGG
TCCTCCGATCGTTGTCAGAAGTAAGTTGGCCGCAGTGTTATCACTCATGGTTATGGCAGCACTGCATAAT
TCTCTTACTGTCATGCCATCCGTAAGATGCTTTTCTGTGACTGGTGAGTACTCAACCAAGTCATTCTGAG
AATAGTGTATGCGGCGACCGAGTTGCTCTTGCCCGGCGTCAATACGGGATAATACCGCGCCACATAGCAG
AACTTTAAAAGTGCTCATCATTGGAAAACGTTCTTCGGGGCGAAAACTCTCAAGGATCTTACCGCTGTTG
AGATCCAGTTCGATGTAACCCACTCGTGCACCCAACTGATCTTCAGCATCTTTTACTTTCACCAGCGTTT
CTGGGTGAGCAAAAACAGGAAGGCAAAATGCCGCAAAAAAGGGAATAAGGGCGACACGGAAATGTTGAAT
ACTCATACTCTTCCTTTTTCAATATTATTGAAGCATTTATCAGGGTTATTGTCTCATGAGCGGATACATA
TTTGAATGTATTTAGAAAAATAAACAAATAGGGGTTCCGCGCACATTTCCCCGAAAAGTGCCACCTAAAT
TGTAAGCGTTAATATTTTGTTAAAATTCGCGTTAAATTTTTGTTAAATCAGCTCATTTTTTAACCAATAG
GCCGAAATCGGCAAAATCCCTTATAAATCAAAAGAATAGACCGAGATAGGGT
[37 nt withheld, positions 5513-5549]
AAAGAACGTGGACTCCAACGTCAAAGG
[49 nt withheld, positions 5577-5625]
T
[91 nt withheld, positions 5627-5717]
G
[124 nt withheld, positions 5719-5842]
CCCATTCGCCATTCAGGCTGCGCAACTGTTGGGAAGGGCGATCGGTGCGGGCCTCTTCGCTATTACGCCA
GCTGGCGAAAGGGGGATGTGCTGCAAGGCGATTAAGTTGGGTAACGCCAGGGTTTTCCCAGTCACGACGT
TGTAAAACGACGGCCAGTGAATTGTAATACGACTCACTATAGGGCGAATTGGAGCTCCACCGCGGTGGCG
GCCGCATAACTTCGTATAGCATACATTATACGAAGTTATGGATCAGGCCAAATCGGCCGAGCTCGAATTC
GTCGAGAGCGGGATAAGTTGGCGCGTCACCTAGACGTCAGCCTCTTACCTCTCGGACGTCCCGTCCCAGG
AGCAAAACTCTAGTGACTTTGGGCCCGCCCCCGTGA
Features (pLannotate 1.2.2; 16 found; start..end, strand, type, name):
    224..240     +  promoter       chicken β-actin promoter (fragment): contains a 21-bp deletion relative to the standard chicken β-actin promoter
    258..2177    +  CDS            ELL2: ELL2_HUMAN - Experimental evidence at protein level: Swiss-Prot protein existence level 1. Elongation factor component of the super elongation complex (SEC), a complex required to increase the catalytic rate of RNA polymerase II transcription by suppressing transient pausing by the polymerase at multiple sites along the DNA. Component of the little elongation complex (LEC), a complex required to regulate small nuclear RNA (snRNA) gene transcription by RNA polymerase II and III (PubMed:22195968). Plays a role in immunoglobulin secretion in plasma cells: directs efficient alternative mRNA proces
   3165..3184    +  misc_feature   MCS (fragment): pBluescript multiple cloning site
   3196..3214    -  promoter       T3 promoter: promoter for bacteriophage T3 RNA polymerase
   3259..3275    -  protein_bind   lac operator: The lac repressor binds to the lac operator to inhibit transcription in E. coli. This inhibition can be relieved by adding lactose or isopropyl-β-D-thiogalactopyranoside (IPTG). lac repressor encoded by lacI
   3283..3313    -  promoter       lac promoter: promoter for the E. coli lac operon
   3328..3349    -  protein_bind   CAP binding site: CAP binding activates transcription in the presence of cAMP. E. coli catabolite activator protein
   3362..3454    -  CDS            lacI (fragment): lac repressor; lacI; The lac repressor binds to the lac operator to inhibit transcription in E. coli. This inhibition can be relieved by adding lactose or isopropyl-β-D-thiogalactopyranoside (IPTG).
   3637..4225    -  rep_origin     ori: high-copy-number ColE1/pMB1/pBR322/pUC origin of replication
   4396..5256    -  CDS            AmpR: β-lactamase; bla; confers resistance to ampicillin, carbenicillin, and related antibiotics
   5257..5361    -  promoter       AmpR promoter: bla
   5414..5842    -  rep_origin     f1 ori (sequence partly withheld): f1 bacteriophage origin of replication; arrow indicates direction of (+) strand synthesis
   5847..6004    -  CDS            lacZα (fragment): LacZα fragment of β-galactosidase; lacZ fragment
   6007..6025    +  promoter       T7 promoter: promoter for bacteriophage T7 RNA polymerase
   6034..6057    +  misc_feature   MCS (fragment): pBluescript multiple cloning site
   6058..6091    +  protein_bind   loxP: Cre-mediated recombination occurs in the 8-bp core sequence (GCATACAT). Cre recombinase
