[The description below was written by a language model from this plasmid's Addgene catalogue record and pLannotate feature annotations shown in this document.]
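Description:
Met133I, M1381I, M186I ELL2 is a pBluescript-based plasmid made for in vitro transcription and translation of a mutant form of human ELL2. ELL2 is an RNA polymerase II elongation factor, and its annotation links it to immunoglobulin secretion in plasma cells through altered mRNA processing. The plasmid is maintained in E. coli through a high-copy ColE1/pUC-type origin and selected with ampicillin via the β-lactamase gene and its own promoter. The backbone also carries an f1 phage origin, which allows single-stranded DNA production, along with remnants of the lac promoter/operator and lacZα region typical of this vector family.

The insert is an ELL2 coding sequence of about 1.9 kb in which three methionine codons (133, 138 and 186, according to the mutation field; the "M1381I" in the name appears to be a typographical variant of 138) are changed to isoleucine. The record does not give the reason for these substitutions. Removing internal methionines is a common way to test whether shorter protein products arise from internal translation starts, and the depositor points to a supplementary figure showing the translation result. A T7 promoter lies upstream in the sense orientation, so T7 RNA polymerase can generate the sense transcript for cell-free translation. A T3 promoter sits on the opposite flank, facing back toward the insert.

Between the T7 promoter and the coding sequence, the annotation detects a loxP site and a very short match to the chicken β-actin promoter, probably leftovers from an earlier cloning vector rather than functional elements. The sequenced plasmid is about 6.2 kb, larger than the stated backbone and insert sizes combined. Roughly 1 kb downstream of the coding sequence is unannotated.
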