Addgene plasmid #127263: Met133I, M1381I, M186I ELL2
Purpose: For in vitro translation of human ELL2 with Met133I, M1381I, M186I
Depositing lab: Christine Milcarek. Depositing organization: University of Pittsburgh (University, School of Medicine, and Cancer Institute). Publication: Transcription elongation factor ELL2 directs immunoglobulin secretion in plasma cells by stimulating altered RNA processing. Martincic K, Alkan SA, Cheatle A, Borghesi L, Milcarek C. Nat Immunol. 2009 Oct;10(10):1102-9. doi: 10.1038/ni.1786. Epub 2009 Sep 13. PubMed 19749764.
Backbone
  Vector backbone: pBluescript
  Backbone manufacturer: Addgene
  Backbone size w/o insert (bp): 3000
  Vector type: in vitro translation
Growth in bacteria
  Bacterial resistance: Ampicillin, 100 μg/mL
  Growth temperature: 37°C
  Growth strain: DH5alpha
  Copy number: Unknown
Gene/Insert
  Gene/Insert name: ELL2 (Met133ILeu, M1381ILeu, M186ILeu) (alt name: CM537)
  Species: H. sapiens (human)
  Insert size (bp): 1900
  Mutation: Three Mets (133, 138, 186) to Ileu
  Entrez Gene: ELL2 (a.k.a. MRCCAT1)
  Promoter: T7
  Cloning method: Unknown
  Sequencing primers: 5′ T7
Terms and licenses: Academic/Nonprofit Terms; Industry Terms: Not Available to Industry
Depositor comments: see Suppl figure 2 for translation
How to cite: Met133I, M1381I, M186I ELL2 was a gift from Christine Milcarek (Addgene plasmid # 127263 ; http://n2t.net/addgene:127263 ; RRID:Addgene_127263)
